Addgene plasmid #50874: pcDNA3.1 Flag YFP hNKCC1 V673C (NT437)
Purpose: Expresses human NKCC1 V673C mutant with an N-terminal 3xFLAG-YFP tag in mammalian cells. cDNA is synthetic, containing convenient restriction sites.
Depositing lab: Biff Forbush. Depositing organization: Yale University. Publication: Molecular Motions Involved in Na-K-Cl Cotransporter-mediated Ion Transport and Transporter Activation Revealed by Internal Crosslinking between Transmembrane Domains 10 and 11/12. Monette MY, Somasekharan S, Forbush B. J Biol Chem. 2014 Jan 22. 10.1074/jbc.M113.542258 PubMed 24451383.
Backbone
  Vector backbone: pcDNA 3.1 neo
  Backbone manufacturer: Life Technologies
  Backbone size w/o insert (bp): 5316
  Vector type: Mammalian Expression
  Selectable markers: Neomycin (select with G418)
Growth in bacteria
  Bacterial resistance: Ampicillin, 100 μg/mL
  Growth temperature: 37°C
  Growth strain: DH5alpha
  Copy number: High Copy
Gene/Insert
  Gene/Insert name: human NKCC1 (synthetic) (alt names: Slc12A2 (synthetic); Na-K-Cl cotransporter)
  Species: H. sapiens (human), Synthetic
  Insert size (bp): 4479
  Mutation: V673C in hNKCC1 in NT17
  Entrez Gene: SLC12A2 (a.k.a. BSC, BSC-2, BSC2, CCC1, KILQS, NKCC1, PPP1R141)
  Promoter: CMV
  Tag / fusion protein: 3x Flag (N terminal on insert); YFP (N terminal on insert)
  Cloning method: Restriction Enzyme; 5′ cloning site NheI (not destroyed); 3′ cloning site PmeI (not destroyed)
  Sequencing primers: 5′ CMV-F; 3′ BGH-rev
Terms and licenses: Academic/Nonprofit Terms; Industry Terms: Not Available to Industry
Depositor comments: Plasmid constructed from pcDNA3.1 Flag YFP hNKCC1 WT (NT17). See Addgene plasmid# 49085 (http://www.addgene.org/49085/) for plasmid map of wild-type construct.
How to cite: pcDNA3.1 Flag YFP hNKCC1 V673C (NT437) was a gift from Biff Forbush (Addgene plasmid # 50874 ; http://n2t.net/addgene:50874 ; RRID:Addgene_50874)
