[The description below was written by a language model from this plasmid's Addgene catalogue record and pLannotate feature annotations shown in this document.]
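Description:
pcDNA3.1 Flag YFP hNKCC1 V673C (NT437) is a mammalian expression plasmid built on the pcDNA3.1 neo backbone, with a full recorded sequence of about 9.8 kb. It is propagated in E. coli through a high-copy ColE1/pUC-type origin and selected with ampicillin via the β-lactamase gene. An f1 origin is also present. For mammalian cells, an SV40 early promoter drives a neomycin phosphotransferase cassette ending in an SV40 polyadenylation signal, which allows G418 selection of stable transfectants.

The payload is a single fusion open reading frame placed between the NheI and PmeI sites. It is transcribed from the human CMV immediate-early enhancer and promoter and terminated by the bovine growth hormone poly(A) signal. A T7 promoter lies just upstream of the insert. The frame begins with a 3xFLAG epitope, followed by a yellow fluorescent protein that the annotation identifies as the mCitrine variant, and then the human Na-K-Cl cotransporter NKCC1 (SLC12A2). The NKCC1 cDNA is synthetic and was designed with convenient restriction sites to ease mutagenesis and fragment swapping. This version carries a valine-to-cysteine substitution at position 673 and was derived from the corresponding wild-type construct, NT17. The N-terminal tags allow immunodetection or purification through FLAG and fluorescence monitoring of expression and localisation through YFP.

The associated publication concerns internal crosslinking between transmembrane domains 10 and 11/12 of the cotransporter, so the engineered cysteine was presumably made for that type of structure–function study of ion transport and transporter activation. A few short annotated fragments (ble, lacI, an HIV-1 LTR match, bom) appear to be backbone remnants or chance similarities rather than functional parts.
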