Features (pLannotate 1.2.2; 22 found; start..end, strand, type, name):
     31..96      +  CDS            3xFLAG: three tandem FLAG® epitope tags, followed by an enterokinase cleavage site
    109..822     +  CDS            mCitrine: mCitrine is a basic (constitutively fluorescent) yellow fluorescent protein published in 2001, derived from Aequorea victoria.
    829..4464    +  CDS            SLC12A2: S12A2_HUMAN - Also known as NKCC1. Experimental evidence at protein level: Swiss-Prot protein existence level 1. Cation-chloride cotransporter which mediates the electroneutral transport of chloride, potassium and/or sodium ions across the membrane. Plays a vital role in the regulation of ionic balance and cell volume. From Homo sapiens (Human).
   4501..4725    +  polyA_signal   bGH poly(A) signal: bovine growth hormone polyadenylation signal
   4729..4750    +  promoter       SV40 promoter (fragment): SV40 enhancer and early promoter
   4771..5199    +  rep_origin     f1 ori (sequence partly withheld): f1 bacteriophage origin of replication; arrow indicates direction of (+) strand synthesis
   5213..5542    +  promoter       SV40 promoter: SV40 enhancer and early promoter
   5609..6400    +  CDS            neo: KKA2_KLEPN - Also known as kan, nptII. Experimental evidence at protein level: Swiss-Prot protein existence level 1. Resistance to kanamycin, neomycin, paromomycin, ribostamycin, butirosin and gentamicin B. From Klebsiella pneumoniae.
   6424..6582    +  CDS            ble (fragment): BLE_KLEPN - Experimental evidence at protein level: Swiss-Prot protein existence level 1. Binding protein with a strong affinity to the bleomycin family of antibiotics. Binds to CL990; an antimitotic-antibiotic compound. From Klebsiella pneumoniae.
   6577..6698    +  polyA_signal   SV40 poly(A) signal: SV40 polyadenylation signal
   6771..6787    -  protein_bind   lac operator: The lac repressor binds to the lac operator to inhibit transcription in E. coli. This inhibition can be relieved by adding lactose or isopropyl-β-D-thiogalactopyranoside (IPTG). lac repressor encoded by lacI
   6795..6825    -  promoter       lac promoter: promoter for the E. coli lac operon
   6840..6861    -  protein_bind   CAP binding site: CAP binding activates transcription in the presence of cAMP. E. coli catabolite activator protein
   6874..6966    -  CDS            lacI (fragment): lac repressor; lacI; The lac repressor binds to the lac operator to inhibit transcription in E. coli. This inhibition can be relieved by adding lactose or isopropyl-β-D-thiogalactopyranoside (IPTG).
   7149..7734    -  rep_origin     ori: high-copy-number ColE1/pMB1/pBR322/pUC origin of replication
   7905..8765    -  CDS            AmpR: β-lactamase; bla; confers resistance to ampicillin, carbenicillin, and related antibiotics
   8766..8870    -  promoter       AmpR promoter: bla
   8929..8981    -  misc_feature   bom (fragment): basis of mobility region from pBR322
   9136..9515    +  enhancer       CMV enhancer: human cytomegalovirus immediate early enhancer
   9516..9719    +  promoter       CMV promoter: human cytomegalovirus (CMV) immediate early promoter
   9715..9748    +  LTR            5' LTR (truncated) (fragment): truncated 5' long terminal repeat (LTR) from HIV-1
   9764..9782    +  promoter       T7 promoter: promoter for bacteriophage T7 RNA polymerase
>Addgene plasmid #50874 | pcDNA3.1 Flag YFP hNKCC1 V673C (NT437) | depositor full sequence | sequence record 76347 | Full Sequence
GCTAGCCCGGGCACGGCCGCCACCATGGGAGACTACAAAGACCATGACGGTGATTATAAAGATCACGACA
TCGACTACAAGGATGACGATGACAAGGGTGACCCTACCGTCAGCAAGGGCGAGGAGCTGTTCACCGGGGT
GGTGCCCATCCTGGTCGAGCTGGACGGCGACGTAAACGGCCACAAGTTCAGCGTGTCCGGCGAGGGCGAG
GGCGATGCCACCTACGGCAAGCTGACCCTGAAGTTCATCTGCACCACCGGCAAGCTGCCCGTGCCCTGGC
CCACCCTCGTGACCACCTTCGGCTACGGCCTGATGTGCTTCGCCCGCTACCCCGACCACATGAAGCAGCA
CGACTTCTTCAAGTCCGCCATGCCCGAAGGCTACGTCCAGGAGCGCACCATCTTCTTCAAGGACGACGGC
AACTACAAGACCCGCGCCGAGGTGAAGTTCGAGGGCGACACCCTGGTGAACCGCATCGAGCTGAAGGGCA
TCGACTTCAAGGAGGACGGCAACATCCTAGGGCACAAGCTGGAGTACAACTACAACAGCCACAACGTTTA
TATCATGGCCGACAAGCAGAAGAACGGCATCAAGGTGAACTTCAAGATCCGCCACAACATCGAGGACGGC
AGCGTGCAGCTCGCCGACCACTACCAGCAGAACACCCCCATCGGCGACGGCCCCGTGCTGCTGCCCGACA
ACCACTACCTGAGCTACCAGTCCAAACTGAGCAAAGACCCCAACGAGAAGCGCGATCACATGGTCCTGCT
GGAGTTCGTGACCGCCGCCGGGATCACTCTCGGCATGGACGAGCTCTACAAGGGTGACCTGGAGCCGAGG
CCCACGGCTCCTAGCTCCGGCGCGCCAGGCCTCGCCGGAGTCGGCGAAACGCCGAGCGCCGCTGCGCTGG
CCGCAGCCAGGGTGGAACTGCCCGGAACCGCTGTGCCCTCGGTGCCGGAGGATGCTGCGCCCGCGAGCCG
GGACGGGGGCGGGGTCCGCGATGAGGGACCAGCCGCCGCCGGTGACGGCCTGGGCAGACCCTTGGGGCCT
ACCCCGAGCCAGAGCCGTTTCCAGGTGGACCTCGTTTCCGAGAACGCAGGGCGGGCTGCTGCTGCGGCGG
CGGCGGCTGCTGCGGCCGCCGCCGCTGCTGGTGCCGGGGCGGGGGCCAAGCAGACTCCTGCCGACGGGGA
AGCCAGCGGCGAGAGCGAGCCAGCTAAAGGCAGCGAGGAAGCCAAAGGCCGCTTCCGCGTTAACTTCGTA
GATCCTGCTGCCAGCTCGTCCGCAGAAGATAGCCTGTCAGATGCCGCCGGGGTCGGAGTCGATGGACCCA
ACGTGAGCTTCCAGAACGGCGGGGACACGGTACTGAGCGAGGGCAGCAGCCTCCATTCCGGTGGCGGCGG
CGGCTCCGGCCACCACCAGCACTACTATTATGATACCCACACCAACACCTACTATCTGCGCACCTTCGGC
CACAACACAATGGACGCGGTACCCAGGATCGACCACTACCGGCACACAGCCGCGCAGCTCGGCGAGAAGC
TGCTCCGGCCTAGCCTGGCCGAGCTGCATGACGAGCTGGAAAAGGAACCTTTTGAGGATGGCTTTGCAAA
TGGGGAAGAAAGCACTCCAACACGTGATGCTGTGGTCACGTACACGGCCGAAAGTAAAGGAGTCGTGAAG
TTTGGCTGGATCAAGGGTGTACTAGTACGTTGTATGTTAAACATTTGGGGTGTGATGCTTTTCATTCGTC
TCTCATGGATTGTGGGACAAGCTGGAATTGGTCTATCAGTCCTTGTAATAATGATGGCTACTGTTGTGAC
AACTATCACAGGATTGTCCACTAGCGCCATCGCAACTAATGGATTTGTAAGGGGAGGCGGCGCATATTAT
TTAATATCTAGAAGTCTAGGGCCTGAATTTGGTGGTGCCATTGGTCTAATCTTCGCCTTTGCCAACGCTG
TTGCTGTTGCTATGTATGTGGTTGGATTTGCAGAAACCGTGGTGGAGTTGCTGAAAGAACATTCCATTCT
TATGATAGATGAAATCAATGACATCCGGATTATTGGAGCCATTACAGTCGTGATTCTTTTAGGTATCTCA
GTAGCCGGTATGGAGTGGGAAGCAAAAGCTCAGATTGTTCTTTTGGTGATCCTACTTCTTGCTATTGGTG
ATTTCGTCATAGGAACATTTATCCCACTCGAGAGCAAGAAGCCAAAAGGGTTTTTTGGCTATAAATCTGA
AATCTTTAATGAGAACTTTGGCCCCGATTTTCGAGAAGAAGAAACTTTCTTTTCTGTATTTGCCATCTTT
TTTCCTGCTGCAACTGGAATTCTGGCTGGCGCAAATATCTCAGGTGATCTTGCAGATCCTCAGTCAGCCA
TACCCAAAGGAACACTCCTAGCCATTTTAATTACTACATTGGTTTATGTAGGAATTGCCGTGTCTGTAGG
TTCTTGTGTCGTACGCGATGCCACTGGTAATGTTAATGACACTATCGTAACAGAGCTAACAAACTGTACT
AGCGCAGCCTGCAAATTAAACTTTGATTTTTCATCTTGTGAATCCAGTCCTTGTAGCTACGGCCTAATGA
ACAACTTTCAGGTAATGAGTATGGTGTCAGGATTTACACCACTAATTTCCGCGGGCATATTCTCTGCCAC
TCTTTCTAGCGCATTAGCATCCCTAGTGAGTGCTCCCAAGATATTTCAGGCCCTATGTAAAGACAACATC
TACCCCGCTTTCCAGATGTTTGCTAAAGGTTATGGGAAAAATAATGAGCCATTACGTGGCTACATCTTAA
CATTCTTAATTGCACTTGGATTCATCTTAATTGCCGAACTGAATTGTATTGCACCAATTATCTCAAACTT
CTTCCTTGCCAGCTATGCCCTCATCAATTTTTCAGTATTCCATGCTTCACTGGCCAAAAGCCCAGGATGG
CGACCGGCATTTAAATACTACAATATGTGGATCTCACTTCTTGGAGCAATTCTTTGTTGCATAGTAATGT
TCGTCATTAACTGGTGGGCTGCTTTGCTAACCTACGTGATAGTCCTTGGGCTGTATATTTATGTTACCTA
CAAAAAACCCGATGTGAATTGGGGATCCTCTACACAAGCCCTGACTTACCTCAATGCCCTGCAACATAGT
ATTAGGCTTTCTGGCGTGGAGGACCATGTGAAAAACTTTAGGCCACAGTGTCTTGTTATGACAGGAGCGC
CAAACTCACGGCCGGCCTTACTTCATCTTGTTCACGATTTCACAAAAAATGTTGGTTTGATGATCTGTGG
ACACGTACACATGGGACCACGCAGACAAGCCATGAAAGAAATGTCCATCGACCAAGCCAAATATCAGCGC
TGGCTTATTAAGAACAAAATGAAGGCTTTTTATGCACCAGTACATGCAGATGACCTCAGAGAAGGGGCCC
AATACTTGATGCAGGCTGCTGGCCTGGGCCGTATGAAGCCAAACACACTAGTCCTTGGATTTAAGAAAGA
TTGGTTGCAAGCAGATATGAGGGATGTGGATATGTACATAAACTTATTTCACGATGCTTTTGACATACAA
TATGGCGTAGTGGTTATTCGCCTAAAAGAAGGTCTGGATATTAGTCACCTGCAGGGACAAGAAGAATTAT
TGTCATCACAAGAGAAATCTCCTGGCACCAAGGATGTCGTAGTAAGTGTGGAATATAGTAAAAAGTCCGA
TTTAGATACTTCGAAACCCCTCAGTGAAAAACCAATTACCCATAAAGTCGAGGAAGAAGATGGCAAGACT
GCAACTCAACCACTGTTGAAAAAAGAATCCAAAGGCCCTATTGTGCCTTTGAATGTAGCTGACCAAAAGC
TTCTTGAAGCTAGTACACAGTTTCAGAAAAAACAAGGAAAGAATACTATTGATGTCTGGTGGCTTTTTGA
TGACGGAGGTCTGACCTTATTGATACCTTACCTTCTGACGACCAAGAAAAAATGGAAAGACTGTAAGATC
AGAGTATTCATTGGTGGAAAGATAAACAGAATAGACCATGACCGGAGAGCGATGGCTACTTTACTGAGCA
AGTTCAGAATCGATTTTTCTGACATCATGGTTCTAGGAGACATCAATACCAAACCAAAGAAAGAAAACAT
TATAGCTTTCGAGGAAATCATTGAGCCATACAGACTTCACGAAGATGATAAAGAGCAAGATATCGCAGAT
AAAATGAAAGAAGATGAACCCTGGCGAATAACAGATAATGAATTGGAGCTGTATAAGACCAAGACATACC
GGCAGATCAGGTTAAATGAGTTATTAAAGGAACATTCAAGCACAGCTAACATTATTGTGATGAGTTTACC
GGTCGCACGAAAGGGTGCCGTTTCTAGTGCTCTCTACATGGCATGGTTAGAAGCACTATCTAAGGATCTA
CCACCAATCCTACTAGTTCGTGGGAATCATCAGAGTGTCCTTACCTTCTATTCATAATTAATTAAGTTTA
AACCCGCTGATCAGCCTCGACTGTGCCTTCTAGTTGCCAGCCATCTGTTGTTTGCCCCTCCCCCGTGCCT
TCCTTGACCCTGGAAGGTGCCACTCCCACTGTCCTTTCCTAATAAAATGAGGAAATTGCATCGCATTGTC
TGAGTAGGTGTCATTCTATTCTGGGGGGTGGGGTGGGGCAGGACAGCAAGGGGGAGGATTGGGAAGACAA
TAGCAGGCATGCTGGGGATGCGGTGGGCTCTATGGCTTCTGAGGCGGAAAGAACCAGCTGGGGCTCTAGG
GGGTATCCCC
[124 nt withheld, positions 4771-4894]
C
[91 nt withheld, positions 4896-4986]
A
[49 nt withheld, positions 4988-5036]
CCTTTGACGTTGGAGTCCACGTTCTTT
[37 nt withheld, positions 5064-5100]
ACCCTATCTCGGTCTATTCTTTTGATTTATAAGGGATTTTGCCGATTTCGGCCTATTGGTTAAAAAATGA
GCTGATTTAACAAAAATTTAACGCGAATTAATTCTGTGGAATGTGTGTCAGTTAGGGTGTGGAAAGTCCC
CAGGCTCCCCAGCAGGCAGAAGTATGCAAAGCATGCATCTCAATTAGTCAGCAACCAGGTGTGGAAAGTC
CCCAGGCTCCCCAGCAGGCAGAAGTATGCAAAGCATGCATCTCAATTAGTCAGCAACCATAGTCCCGCCC
CTAACTCCGCCCATCCCGCCCCTAACTCCGCCCAGTTCCGCCCATTCTCCGCCCCATGGCTGACTAATTT
TTTTTATTTATGCAGAGGCCGAGGCCGCCTCTGCCTCTGAGCTATTCCAGAAGTAGTGAGGAGGCTTTTT
TGGAGGCCTAGGCTTTTGCAAAAAGCTCCCGGGAGCTTGTATATCCATTTTCGGATCTGATCAAGAGACA
GGATGAGGATCGTTTCGCATGATTGAACAAGATGGATTGCACGCAGGTTCTCCGGCCGCTTGGGTGGAGA
GGCTATTCGGCTATGACTGGGCACAACAGACAATCGGCTGCTCTGATGCCGCCGTGTTCCGGCTGTCAGC
GCAGGGGCGCCCGGTTCTTTTTGTCAAGACCGACCTGTCCGGTGCCCTGAATGAACTGCAGGACGAGGCA
GCGCGGCTATCGTGGCTGGCCACGACGGGCGTTCCTTGCGCAGCTGTGCTCGACGTTGTCACTGAAGCGG
GAAGGGACTGGCTGCTATTGGGCGAAGTGCCGGGGCAGGATCTCCTGTCATCTCACCTTGCTCCTGCCGA
GAAAGTATCCATCATGGCTGATGCAATGCGGCGGCTGCATACGCTTGATCCGGCTACCTGCCCATTCGAC
CACCAAGCGAAACATCGCATCGAGCGAGCACGTACTCGGATGGAAGCCGGTCTTGTCGATCAGGATGATC
TGGACGAAGAGCATCAGGGGCTCGCGCCAGCCGAACTGTTCGCCAGGCTCAAGGCGCGCATGCCCGACGG
CGAGGATCTCGTCGTGACCCATGGCGATGCCTGCTTGCCGAATATCATGGTGGAAAATGGCCGCTTTTCT
GGATTCATCGACTGTGGCCGGCTGGGTGTGGCGGACCGCTATCAGGACATAGCGTTGGCTACCCGTGATA
TTGCTGAAGAGCTTGGCGGCGAATGGGCTGACCGCTTCCTCGTGCTTTACGGTATCGCCGCTCCCGATTC
GCAGCGCATCGCCTTCTATCGCCTTCTTGACGAGTTCTTCTGAGCGGGACTCTGGGGTTCGAAATGACCG
ACCAAGCGACGCCCAACCTGCCATCACGAGATTTCGATTCCACCGCCGCCTTCTATGAAAGGTTGGGCTT
CGGAATCGTTTTCCGGGACGCCGGCTGGATGATCCTCCAGCGCGGGGATCTCATGCTGGAGTTCTTCGCC
CACCCCAACTTGTTTATTGCAGCTTATAATGGTTACAAATAAAGCAATAGCATCACAAATTTCACAAATA
AAGCATTTTTTTCACTGCATTCTAGTTGTGGTTTGTCCAAACTCATCAATGTATCTTATCATGTCTGTAT
ACCGTCGACCTCTAGCTAGAGCTTGGCGTAATCATGGTCATAGCTGTTTCCTGTGTGAAATTGTTATCCG
CTCACAATTCCACACAACATACGAGCCGGAAGCATAAAGTGTAAAGCCTGGGGTGCCTAATGAGTGAGCT
AACTCACATTAATTGCGTTGCGCTCACTGCCCGCTTTCCAGTCGGGAAACCTGTCGTGCCAGCTGCATTA
ATGAATCGGCCAACGCGCGGGGAGAGGCGGTTTGCGTATTGGGCGCTCTTCCGCTTCCTCGCTCACTGAC
TCGCTGCGCTCGGTCGTTCGGCTGCGGCGAGCGGTATCAGCTCACTCAAAGGCGGTAATACGGTTATCCA
CAGAATCAGGGGATAACGCAGGAAAGAACATGTGAGCAAAAGGCCAGCAAAAGGCCAGGAACCGTAAAAA
GGCCGCGTTGCTGGCGTTTTTCCATAGGCTCCGCCCCCCTGACGAGCATCACAAAAATCGACGCTCAAGT
CAGAGGTGGCGAAACCCGACAGGACTATAAAGATACCAGGCGTTTCCCCCTGGAAGCTCCCTCGTGCGCT
CTCCTGTTCCGACCCTGCCGCTTACCGGATACCTGTCCGCCTTTCTCCCTTCGGGAAGCGTGGCGCTTTC
TCATAGCTCACGCTGTAGGTATCTCAGTTCGGTGTAGGTCGTTCGCTCCAAGCTGGGCTGTGTGCACGAA
CCCCCCGTTCAGCCCGACCGCTGCGCCTTATCCGGTAACTATCGTCTTGAGTCCAACCCGGTAAGACACG
ACTTATCGCCACTGGCAGCAGCCACTGGTAACAGGATTAGCAGAGCGAGGTATGTAGGCGGTGCTACAGA
GTTCTTGAAGTGGTGGCCTAACTACGGCTACACTAGAAGAACAGTATTTGGTATCTGCGCTCTGCTGAAG
CCAGTTACCTTCGGAAAAAGAGTTGGTAGCTCTTGATCCGGCAAACAAACCACCGCTGGTAGCGGTTTTT
TTGTTTGCAAGCAGCAGATTACGCGCAGAAAAAAAGGATCTCAAGAAGATCCTTTGATCTTTTCTACGGG
GTCTGACGCTCAGTGGAACGAAAACTCACGTTAAGGGATTTTGGTCATGAGATTATCAAAAAGGATCTTC
ACCTAGATCCTTTTAAATTAAAAATGAAGTTTTAAATCAATCTAAAGTATATATGAGTAAACTTGGTCTG
ACAGTTACCAATGCTTAATCAGTGAGGCACCTATCTCAGCGATCTGTCTATTTCGTTCATCCATAGTTGC
CTGACTCCCCGTCGTGTAGATAACTACGATACGGGAGGGCTTACCATCTGGCCCCAGTGCTGCAATGATA
CCGCGAGACCCACGCTCACCGGCTCCAGATTTATCAGCAATAAACCAGCCAGCCGGAAGGGCCGAGCGCA
GAAGTGGTCCTGCAACTTTATCCGCCTCCATCCAGTCTATTAATTGTTGCCGGGAAGCTAGAGTAAGTAG
TTCGCCAGTTAATAGTTTGCGCAACGTTGTTGCCATTGCTACAGGCATCGTGGTGTCACGCTCGTCGTTT
GGTATGGCTTCATTCAGCTCCGGTTCCCAACGATCAAGGCGAGTTACATGATCCCCCATGTTGTGCAAAA
AAGCGGTTAGCTCCTTCGGTCCTCCGATCGTTGTCAGAAGTAAGTTGGCCGCAGTGTTATCACTCATGGT
TATGGCAGCACTGCATAATTCTCTTACTGTCATGCCATCCGTAAGATGCTTTTCTGTGACTGGTGAGTAC
TCAACCAAGTCATTCTGAGAATAGTGTATGCGGCGACCGAGTTGCTCTTGCCCGGCGTCAATACGGGATA
ATACCGCGCCACATAGCAGAACTTTAAAAGTGCTCATCATTGGAAAACGTTCTTCGGGGCGAAAACTCTC
AAGGATCTTACCGCTGTTGAGATCCAGTTCGATGTAACCCACTCGTGCACCCAACTGATCTTCAGCATCT
TTTACTTTCACCAGCGTTTCTGGGTGAGCAAAAACAGGAAGGCAAAATGCCGCAAAAAAGGGAATAAGGG
CGACACGGAAATGTTGAATACTCATACTCTTCCTTTTTCAATATTATTGAAGCATTTATCAGGGTTATTG
TCTCATGAGCGGATACATATTTGAATGTATTTAGAAAAATAAACAAATAGGGGTTCCGCGCACATTTCCC
CGAAAAGTGCCACCTGACGTCGACGGATCGGGAGATCTCCCGATCCCCTATGGTGCACTCTCAGTACAAT
CTGCTCTGATGCCGCATAGTTAAGCCAGTATCTGCTCCCTGCTTGTGTGTTGGAGGTCGCTGAGTAGTGC
GCGAGCAAAATTTAAGCTACAACAAGGCAAGGCTTGACCGACAATTGCATGAAGAATCTGCTTAGGGTTA
GGCGTTTTGCGCTGCTTCGCGATGTACGGGCCAGATATACGCGTTGACATTGATTATTGACTAGTTATTA
ATAGTAATCAATTACGGGGTCATTAGTTCATAGCCCATATATGGAGTTCCGCGTTACATAACTTACGGTA
AATGGCCCGCCTGGCTGACCGCCCAACGACCCCCGCCCATTGACGTCAATAATGACGTATGTTCCCATAG
TAACGCCAATAGGGACTTTCCATTGACGTCAATGGGTGGAGTATTTACGGTAAACTGCCCACTTGGCAGT
ACATCAAGTGTATCATATGCCAAGTACGCCCCCTATTGACGTCAATGACGGTAAATGGCCCGCCTGGCAT
TATGCCCAGTACATGACCTTATGGGACTTTCCTACTTGGCAGTACATCTACGTATTAGTCATCGCTATTA
CCATGGTGATGCGGTTTTGGCAGTACATCAATGGGCGTGGATAGCGGTTTGACTCACGGGGATTTCCAAG
TCTCCACCCCATTGACGTCAATGGGAGTTTGTTTTGGCACCAAAATCAACGGGACTTTCCAAAATGTCGT
AACAACTCCGCCCCATTGACGCAAATGGGCGGTAGGCGTGTACGGTGGGAGGTCTATATAAGCAGAGCTC
TCTGGCTAACTAGAGAACCCACTGCTTACTGGCTTATCGAAATTAATACGACTCACTATAGGGAGACCCA
AGCTG
