>Addgene plasmid #50874 | pcDNA3.1 Flag YFP hNKCC1 V673C (NT437) | addgene partial sequence | sequence record 78644 | CMV-F 5'-CGCAAATGGGCGGTAGGCGTG-3'
CTCTCTGGCTAACTAGAGAACCCACTGCTTACTGGCTTATCGAAATTAATACGACTCACTATAGGGAGAC
CCAAGCTGGCTAGCCCGGGCACGGCCGCCACCATGGGAGACTACAAAGACCATGACGGTGATTATAAAGA
TCACGACATCGACTACAAGGATGACGATGACAAGGGTGACCCTACCGTCAGCAAGGGCGAGGAGCTGTTC
ACCGGGGTGGTGCCCATCCTGGTCGAGCTGGACGGCGACGTAAACGGCCACAAGTTCAGCGTGTCCGGCG
AGGGCGAGGGCGATGCCACCTACGGCAAGCTGACCCTGAAGTTCATCTGCACCACCGGCAAGCTGCCCGT
GCCCTGGCCCACCCTCGTGACCACCTTCGGCTACGGCCTGATGTGCTTCGCCCGCTACCCCGACCACATG
AAGCAGCACGACTTCTTCAAGTCCGCCATGCCCGAAGGCTACGTCCAGGAGCGCACCATCTTCTTCAAGG
ACGACGGCAACTACAAGACCCGCGCCGAGGTGAAGTTCGAGGGCGACACCCTGGTGAACCGCATCGAGCT
GAAGGGCATCGACTTCAAGGAGGACGGCAACATCCTAGGGCACAAGCTGGAGTACAACTACAACAGCCAC
AACGTTTATATCATGGCCGACAAGCAGAAGAACGGCATCAAGGTGAACTTCAAGATCCGCCACAACATCG
AGGACGGCAGCGTGCAGCTCGCCGACCACTACCAGCAGAACACCCCCATCGGCGACGGCCCCGTGCTGCT
GCCCGACAACCACTACCTGAGCTACCAGTCCAAACTGA
