>Addgene plasmid #50874 | pcDNA3.1 Flag YFP hNKCC1 V673C (NT437) | addgene partial sequence | sequence record 79018 | hNKCC1-int-R 5'-ATATTTGGCTTGGTCGATGG-3'
TCCACAGATCATCAAACCAACATTTTTTGTGAAATCGTGAACAAGATGAAGTAAGGCCGGCCGTGAGTTT
GGCGCTCCTGTCATAACAAGACACTGTGGCCTAAAGTTTTTCACATGGTCCTCCACGCCAGAAAGCCTAA
TACTATGTTGCAGGGCATTGAGGTAAGTCAGGGCTTGTGTAGAGGATCCCCAATTCACATCGGGTTTTTT
GTAGGTAACATAAATATACAGCCCAAGGACTATCACGTAGGTTAGCAAAGCAGCCCACCAGTTAATGACG
AACATTACTATGCAACAAAGAATTGCTCCAAGAAGTGAGATCCACATATTGTAGTATTTAAATGCCGGTC
GCCATCCTGGGCTTTTGGCCAGTGAAGCATGGAATACTGAAAAATTGATGAGGGCATAGCTGGCAAGGAA
GAAGTTTGAGATAATTGGTGCAATACAATTCAGTTCGGCAATTAAGATGAATCCAAGTGCAATTAAGAAT
GTTAAGATGTAGCCACGTAATGGCTCATTATTTTTCCCATAACCTTTAGCAAACATCTGGAAAGCGGGGT
AGATGTTGTCTTTACATAGGGCCTGAAATATCTTGGGAGCACTCACTAGGGATGCTAATGCGCTAGAAAG
AGTGGCAGAGAATATGCCCGCGGAAATTAGTGGTGTAAATCCTGACACCATACTCATTACCTGAAAGTTG
TTCATTAGGCCGTAGCTACAAGGACTGGATTCACAAGATGAAAAATCAAAGTTTAATTTGCAGGCTGCGC
TAGTACAGTTTGTTAGCTCTGTTACGATAGTGTCATTAACATTACCAGTGGCATCGCGTACGACACAAGA
ACCTACAGACACGGCAATTCCTACATAAACCAATGTAGTAATTAAAATGGCTAGGAGTGTTCCTTTGGGT
ATGGCTGACTGAGGATCTGCAAGATCACCTGA
